>Addgene plasmid #174554 | PB-PE NG | addgene full sequence | sequence record 354966 | Addgene Partial NGS Result
GGGCGAGGCGGAGAGGTGCGGCGGCAGCCAATCAGAGCGGCGCGCTCCGAAAGTTTCCTTTTATGGCGAG
GCGGCGGCGGCGGCGGCCCTATAAAAAGCGAAGCGCGCGGCGGGCGGGAGTCGCTGCGCGCTGCCTTCGC
CCCGTGCCCCGCTCCGCCGCCGCCTCGCGCCGCCCGCCCCGGCTCTGACTGACCGCGTTACTCCCACAGG
TGAGCGGGCGGGACGGCCCTTCTCCTCCGGGCTGTAATTAGCGCTTGGTTTAATGACGGCTTGTTTCTTT
TCTGTGGCTGCGTGAAAGCCTTGAGGGGCTCCGGGAGGGCCCTTTGTGCGGGGGGAGCGGCTCGGGGGGT
GCGTGCGTGTGTGTGTGCGTGGGGAGCGCCGCGTGCGGCTCCGCGCTGCCCGGCGGCTGTGAGCGCTGCG
GGCGCGGCGCGGGGCTTTGTGCGCTCCGCAGTGTGCGCGAGGGGAGCGCGGCCGGGGGCGGTGCCCCGCG
GTGCGGGGGGGGCTGCGAGGGGAACAAAGGCTGCGTGCGGGGTGTGTGCGTGGGGGGGTGAGCAGGGGGT
GTGGGCGCGTCGGTCGGGCTGCAACCCCCCCTGCACCCCCCTCCCCGAGTTGCTGAGCACGGCCCGGCTT
CGGGTGCGGGGCTCCGTACGGGGCGTGGCGCGGGGCTCGCCGTGCCGGGCGGGGGGTGGCGGCAGGTGGG
GGTGCCGGGCGGGGCGGGGCCGCCTCGGGCCGGGGAGGGCTCGGGGGAGGGGCGCGGCGGCCCCCGGAGC
GCCGGCGGCTGTCGAGGCGCGGCGAGCCGCAGCCATTGCCTTTTATGGTAATCGTGCGAGAGGGCGCAGG
GACTTCCTTTGTCCCAAATCTGTGCGGAGCCGAAATCTGGGAGGCGCCGCCGCACCCCCTCTAGCGGGCG
CGGGGCGAAGCGGTGCGGCGCCGGCAGGAAGGAAATGGGCGGGGAGGGCCTTCGTGCGTCGCCGCGCCGC
CGTCCCCTTCTCCCTCTCCAGCCTCGGGGCTGTCCGCGGGGGGACGGCTGCCTTCGGGGGGGACGGGGCA
GGGCGGGGTTCGGCTTCTGGCGTGTGACCGGCGGCTCTAGAGCCTCTGCTAACCATGTTCATGCCTTCTT
CTTTTTCCTACAGCTCCTGGGCAACGTGCTGGTTATTGTGCTGTCTCATCATTTTGGCAAAGAATTGATA
GCGGCCGCTAATACGACTCACTATAGGGAGAGCCGCCACCATGAAACGGACAGCCGACGGAAGCGAGTTC
GAGTCACCAAAGAAGAAGCGGAAAGTCGACAAGAAGTACAGCATCGGCCTGGACATCGGCACCAACTCTG
TGGGCTGGGCCGTGATCACCGACGAGTACAAGGTGCCCAGCAAGAAATTCAAGGTGCTGGGCAACACCGA
CCGGCACAGCATCAAGAAGAACCTGATCGGAGCCCTGCTGTTCGACAGCGGCGAAACAGCCGAGGCCACC
CGGCTGAAGAGAACCGCCAGAAGAAGATACACCAGACGGAAGAACCGGATCTGCTATCTGCAAGAGATCT
TCAGCAACGAGATGGCCAAGGTGGACGACAGCTTCTTCCACAGACTGGAAGAGTCCTTCCTGGTGGAAGA
GGATAAGAAGCACGAGCGGCACCCCATCTTCGGCAACATCGTGGACGAGGTGGCCTACCACGAGAAGTAC
CCCACCATCTACCACCTGAGAAAGAAACTGGTGGACAGCACCGACAAGGCCGACCTGCGGCTGATCTATC
TGGCCCTGGCCCACATGATCAAGTTCCGGGGCCACTTCCTGATCGAGGGCGACCTGAACCCCGACAACAG
CGACGTGGACAAGCTGTTCATCCAGCTGGTGCAGACCTACAACCAGCTGTTCGAGGAAAACCCCATCAAC
GCCAGCGGCGTGGACGCCAAGGCCATCCTGTCTGCCAGACTGAGCAAGAGCAGACGGCTGGAAAATCTGA
TCGCCCAGCTGCCCGGCGAGAAGAAGAATGGCCTGTTCGGAAACCTGATTGCCCTGAGCCTGGGCCTGAC
CCCCAACTTCAAGAGCAACTTCGACCTGGCCGAGGATGCCAAACTGCAGCTGAGCAAGGACACCTACGAC
GACGACCTGGACAACCTGCTGGCCCAGATCGGCGACCAGTACGCCGACCTGTTTCTGGCCGCCAAGAACC
TGTCCGACGCCATCCTGCTGAGCGACATCCTGAGAGTGAACACCGAGATCACCAAGGCCCCCCTGAGCGC
CTCTATGATCAAGAGATACGACGAGCACCACCAGGACCTGACCCTGCTGAAAGCTCTCGTGCGGCAGCAG
CTGCCTGAGAAGTACAAAGAGATTTTCTTCGACCAGAGCAAGAACGGCTACGCCGGCTACATTGACGGCG
GAGCCAGCCAGGAAGAGTTCTACAAGTTCATCAAGCCCATCCTGGAAAAGATGGACGGCACCGAGGAACT
GCTCGTGAAGCTGAACAGAGAGGACCTGCTGCGGAAGCAGCGGACCTTCGACAACGGCAGCATCCCCCAC
CAGATCCACCTGGGAGAGCTGCACGCCATTCTGCGGCGGCAGGAAGATTTTTACCCATTCCTGAAGGACA
ACCGGGAAAAGATCGAGAAGATCCTGACCTTCCGCATCCCCTACTACGTGGGCCCTCTGGCCAGGGGAAA
CAGCAGATTCGCCTGGATGACCAGAAAGAGCGAGGAAACCATCACCCCCTGGAACTTCGAGGAAGTGGTG
GACAAGGGCGCTTCCGCCCAGAGCTTCATCGAGCGGATGACCAACTTCGATAAGAACCTGCCCAACGAGA
AGGTGCTGCCCAAGCACAGCCTGCTGTACGAGTACTTCACCGTGTATAACGAGCTGACCAAAGTGAAATA
CGTGACCGAGGGAATGAGAAAGCCCGCCTTCCTGAGCGGCGAGCAGAAAAAGGCCATCGTGGACCTGCTG
TTCAAGACCAACCGGAAAGTGACCGTGAAGCAGCTGAAAGAGGACTACTTCAAGAAAATCGAGTGCTTCG
ACTCCGTGGAAATCTCCGGCGTGGAAGATCGGTTCAACGCCTCCCTGGGCACATACCACGATCTGCTGAA
AATTATCAAGGACAAGGACTTCCTGGACAATGAGGAAAACGAGGACATTCTGGAAGATATCGTGCTGACC
CTGACACTGTTTGAGGACAGAGAGATGATCGAGGAACGGCTGAAAACCTATGCCCACCTGTTCGACGACA
AAGTGATGAAGCAGCTGAAGCGGCGGAGATACACCGGCTGGGGCAGGCTGAGCCGGAAGCTGATCAACGG
CATCCGGGACAAGCAGTCCGGCAAGACAATCCTGGATTTCCTGAAGTCCGACGGCTTCGCCAACAGAAAC
TTCATGCAGCTGATCCACGACGACAGCCTGACCTTTAAAGAGGACATCCAGAAAGCCCAGGTGTCCGGCC
AGGGCGATAGCCTGCACGAGCACATTGCCAATCTGGCCGGCAGCCCCGCCATTAAGAAGGGCATCCTGCA
GACAGTGAAGGTGGTGGACGAGCTCGTGAAAGTGATGGGCCGGCACAAGCCCGAGAACATCGTGATCGAA
ATGGCCAGAGAGAACCAGACCACCCAGAAGGGACAGAAGAACAGCCGCGAGAGAATGAAGCGGATCGAAG
AGGGCATCAAAGAGCTGGGCAGCCAGATCCTGAAAGAACACCCCGTGGAAAACACCCAGCTGCAGAACGA
GAAGCTGTACCTGTACTACCTGCAGAATGGGCGGGATATGTACGTGGACCAGGAACTGGACATCAACCGG
CTGTCCGACTACGATGTGGACGCTATCGTGCCTCAGAGCTTTCTGAAGGACGACTCCATCGACAACAAGG
TGCTGACCAGAAGCGACAAGAACCGGGGCAAGAGCGACAACGTGCCCTCCGAAGAGGTCGTGAAGAAGAT
GAAGAACTACTGGCGGCAGCTGCTGAACGCCAAGCTGATTACCCAGAGAAAGTTCGACAATCTGACCAAG
GCCGAGAGAGGCGGCCTGAGCGAACTGGATAAGGCCGGCTTCATCAAGAGACAGCTGGTGGAAACCCGGC
AGATCACAAAGCACGTGGCACAGATCCTGGACTCCCGGATGAACACTAAGTACGACGAGAATGACAAGCT
GATCCGGGAAGTGAAAGTGATCACCCTGAAGTCCAAGCTGGTGTCCGATTTCCGGAAGGATTTCCAGTTT
TACAAAGTGCGCGAGATCAACAACTACCACCACGCCCACGACGCCTACCTGAACGCCGTCGTGGGAACCG
CCCTGATCAAAAAGTACCCTAAGCTGGAAAGCGAGTTCGTGTACGGCGACTACAAGGTGTACGACGTGCG
GAAGATGATCGCCAAGAGCGAGCAGGAAATCGGCAAGGCTACCGCCAAGTACTTCTTCTACAGCAACATC
ATGAACTTTTTCAAGACCGAGATTACCCTGGCCAACGGCGAGATCCGGAAGCGGCCTCTGATCGAGACAA
ACGGCGAAACCGGGGAGATCGTGTGGGATAAGGGCCGGGATTTTGCCACCGTGCGGAAAGTGCTGAGCAT
GCCCCAAGTGAATATCGTGAAAAAGACCGAGGTGCAGACAGGCGGCTTCAGCAAAGAGTCTATCCGGCCC
AAGAGGAACAGCGATAAGCTGATCGCCAGAAAGAAGGACTGGGACCCTAAGAAGTACGGCGGCTTCGTTA
GCCCCACCGTGGCCTATTCTGTGCTGGTGGTGGCCAAAGTGGAAAAGGGCAAGTCCAAGAAACTGAAGAG
TGTGAAAGAGCTGCTGGGGATCACCATCATGGAAAGAAGCAGCTTCGAGAAGAATCCCATCGACTTTCTG
GAAGCCAAGGGCTACAAAGAAGTGAAAAAGGACCTGATCATCAAGCTGCCTAAGTACTCCCTGTTCGAGC
TGGAAAACGGCCGGAAGAGAATGCTGGCCTCTGCCCGGTTCCTGCAGAAGGGAAACGAACTGGCCCTGCC
CTCCAAATATGTGAACTTCCTGTACCTGGCCAGCCACTATGAGAAGCTGAAGGGCTCCCCCGAGGATAAT
GAGCAGAAACAGCTGTTTGTGGAACAGCACAAGCACTACCTGGACGAGATCATCGAGCAGATCAGCGAGT
TCTCCAAGAGAGTGATCCTGGCCGACGCTAATCTGGACAAAGTGCTGTCCGCCTACAACAAGCACCGGGA
TAAGCCCATCAGAGAGCAGGCCGAGAATATCATCCACCTGTTTACCCTGACCAATCTGGGAGCCCCTCGG
GCCTTCAAGTACTTTGACACCACCATCGACCGGAAGGTGTACCGGAGCACCAAAGAGGTGCTGGACGCCA
CCCTGATCCACCAGAGCATCACCGGCCTGTACGAGACACGGATCGACCTGTCTCAGCTGGGAGGCGACTC
TGGAGGATCTAGCGGAGGATCCTCTGGCAGCGAGACACCAGGAACAAGCGAGTCAGCAACACCAGAGAGC
AGTGGCGGCAGCAGCGGCGGCAGCAGCACCCTAAATATAGAAGATGAGTATCGGCTACATGAAACCTCAA
AAGAGCCAGATGTTTCTCTAGGGTCCACATGGCTGTCTGATTTTCCTCAGGCCTGGGCGGAAACCGGGGG
CATGGGACTGGCAGTTCGCCAAGCTCCTCTGATCATACCTCTGAAAGCAACCTCTACCCCCGTGTCCATA
AAACAATACCCCATGTCACAAGAAGCCAGACTGGGGATCAAGCCCCACATACAGAGACTGTTGGACCAGG
GAATACTGGTACCCTGCCAGTCCCCCTGGAACACGCCCCTGCTACCCGTTAAGAAACCAGGGACTAATGA
TTATAGGCCTGTCCAGGATCTGAGAGAAGTCAACAAGCGGGTGGAGGACATCCACCCCACCGTGCCCAAC
CCTTACAACCTCTTGAGCGGGCTCCCACCGTCCCACCAGTGGTACACTGTGCTTGATTTAAAGGATGCCT
TTTTCTGCCTGAGACTCCACCCCACCAGTCAGCCTCTCTTCGCCTTTGAGTGGAGAGATCCAGAGATGGG
AATCTCAGGACAATTGACCTGGACCAGACTCCCACAGGGTTTCAAAAACAGTCCCACCCTGTTTAATGAG
GCACTGCACAGGGACCTAGCAGACTTCAGAATCCAGCACCCAGACTTGATCCTGCTACAGTACGTGGATG
ACTTACTGCTGGCCGCCACTTCTGAGCTAGACTGCCAACAAGGTACTCGGGCCCTGTTACAAACCCTAGG
GAACCTCGGGTATCGGGCCTCGGCCAAGAAAGCCCAAATTTGCCAGAAACAGGTCAAGTATCTGGGGTAT
CTTCTAAAAGAGGGTCAGAGATGGCTGACTGAGGCCAGAAAAGAGACTGTGATGGGGCAGCCTACTCCCA
AGACCCCTCGACAACTAAGGGAGTTCCTAGGGAAGGCAGGCTTCTGTCGCCTCTTCATCCCTGGGTTTGC
AGAAATGGCAGCCCCCCTGTACCCTCTCACCAAACCGGGGACTCTGTTTAATTGGGGCCCAGACCAACAA
AAGGCCTATCAAGAAATCAAGCAAGCTCTTCTAACTGCCCCAGCCCTGGGGTTGCCAGATTTGACTAAGC
CCTTTGAACTCTTTGTCGACGAGAAGCAGGGCTACGCCAAAGGTGTCCTAACGCAAAAACTGGGACCTTG
GCGTCGGCCGGTGGCCTACCTGTCCAAAAAGCTAGACCCAGTAGCAGCTGGGTGGCCCCCTTGCCTACGG
ATGGTAGCAGCCATTGCCGTACTGACAAAGGATGCAGGCAAGCTAACCATGGGACAGCCACTAGTCATTC
TGGCCCCCCATGCAGTAGAGGCACTAGTCAAACAACCCCCCGACCGCTGGCTTTCCAACGCCCGGATGAC
TCACTATCAGGCCTTGCTTTTGGACACGGACCGGGTCCAGTTCGGCCCGGTGGTAGCCCTGAACCCGGCT
ACGCTGCTCCCACTGCCTGAGGAAGGGCTGCAACACAACTGCCTTGATATCCTGGCCGAAGCCCACGGAA
CCCGACCCGACCTAACGGACCAGCCGCTCCCAGACGCCGACCACACCTGGTACACGGATGGAAGCAGTCT
CTTACAAGAGGGACAGCGTAAGGCGGGAGCTGCGGTGACCACCGAGACAGAGGTAATCTGGGCTAAAGCC
CTGCCAGCCGGGACATCCGCTCAGCGGGCTGAACTGATAGCACTCACCCAGGCCCTAAAGATGGCAGAAG
GTAAGAAGCTAAATGTTTATACTGATAGCCGTTATGCTTTTGCTACTGCCCATATCCATGGAGAAATATA
CAGAAGGCGTGGGTGGCTCACATCAGAAGGCAAAGAGATCAAAAATAAAGACGAGATCTTGGCCCTACTA
AAAGCCCTCTTTCTGCCCAAAAGACTTAGCATAATCCATTGTCCAGGACATCAAAAGGGACACAGCGCCG
AGGCTAGAGGCAACCGGATGGCTGACCAAGCGGCCCGAAAGGCAGCCATCACAGAGACTCCAGACACCTC
TACCCTCCTCATAGAAAATTCATCACCCTCTGGCGGCTCAAAAAGAACCGCCGACGGCAGCGAATTCGAG
CCCAAGAAGAAGAGGAAAGTCGGCTCCGGCGCTACCAATTTCTCCCTGCTCAAGCAAGCCGGAGACGTCG
AGGAAAACCCAGGCCCAATGACCGAGTACAAGCCCACGGTGCGCCTCGCCACCCGCGACGACGTCCCCAG
GGCCGTACGCACCCTCGCCGCCGCGTTCGCCGACTACCCCGCCACGCGCCACACCGTCGATCCGGACCGC
CACATCGAGCGGGTCACCGAGCTGCAAGAACTCTTCCTCACGCGCGTCGGGCTCGACATCGGCAAGGTGT
GGGTCGCGGACGACGGCGCCGCGGTGGCGGTCTGGACCACGCCGGAGAGCGTCGAAGCGGGGGCGGTGTT
CGCCGAGATCGGCCCGCGCATGGCCGAGTTGAGCGGTTCCCGGCTGGCCGCGCAGCAACAGATGGAAGGC
CTCCTGGCGCCGCACCGGCCCAAGGAGCCCGCGTGGTTCCTGGCCACCGTCGGCGTCTCGCCCGACCACC
AGGGCAAGGGTCTGGGCAGCGCCGTCGTGCTCCCCGGAGTGGAGGCGGCCGAGCGCGCCGGGGTGCCCGC
CTTCCTGGAGACATCCGCGCCCCGCAACCTCCCCTTCTACGAGCGGCTCGGCTTCACCGTCACCGCCGAC
GTCGAGGTGCCCGAAGGACCGCGCACCTGGTGCATGACCCGCAAGCCCGGTGCCGGCTCCATGCCCACGC
TACTGCGGGTTTATATAGACGGTCCTCACGGGATGGGGAAAACCACCACCACGCAACTGCTGGTGGCCCT
GGGTTCGCGCGACGATATCGTCTACGTACCCGAGCCGATGACTTACTGGCAGGTGCTGGGGGCTTCCGAG
ACAATCGCGAACATCTACACCACACAACACCGCCTCGACCAGGGTGAGATATCGGCCGGGGACGCGGCGG
TGGTAATGACAAGCGCCCAGATAACAATGGGCATGCCTTATGCCGTGACCGACGCCGTTCTGGCTCCTCA
TATCGGGGGGGAGGCTGGGAGCTCACATGCCCCGCCCCCGGCCCTCACCCTCATCTTCGACCGCCATCCC
ATCGCCGCCCTCCTGTGCTACCCGGCCGCGCGATACCTTATGGGCAGCATGACCCCCCAGGCCGTGCTGG
CGTTCGTGGCCCTCATCCCGCCGACCTTGCCCGGCACAAACATCGTGTTGGGGGCCCTTCCGGAGGACAG
ACACATCGACCGCCTGGCCAAACGCCAGCGCCCCGGCGAGCGGCTTGACCTGGCTATGCTGGCCGCGATT
CGCCGCGTTTACGGGCTGCTTGCCAATACGGTGCGGTATCTGCAGGGCGGCGGGTCGTGGCGGGAGGATT
GGGGACAGCTTTCGGGGACGGCCGTGCCGCCCCAGGGTGCCGAGCCCCAGAGCAACGCGGGCCCACGACC
CCATATCGGGGACACGTTATTTACCCTGTTTCGGGCCCCCGAGTTGCTGGCCCCCAACGGCGACCTGTAC
AACGTGTTTGCCTGGGCCTTGGACGTCTTGGCCAAACGCCTCCGTCCCATGCACGTCTTTATCCTGGATT
ACGACCAATCGCCCGCCGGCTGCCGGGACGCCCTGCTGCAACTTACCTCCGGGATGGTCCAGACCCACGT
CACCACCCCCGGCTCCATACCGACGATCTGCGACCTGGCGCGCACGTTTGCCCGGGAGATGGGGGAGGCT
AACTGAGCTCTAGAGCTCGCTGATCAGCCTCGACTGTGCCTTCTAGTTGCCAGCCATCTGTTGTTTGCCC
CTCCCCCGTGCCTTCCTTGACCCTGGAAGGTGCCACTCCCACTGTCCTTTCCTAATAAAATGAGGAAATT
GCATCGCATTGTCTGAGTAGGTGTCATTCTATTCTGGGGGGTGGGGTGGGGCAGGACAGCAAGGGGGAGG
ATTGGGAGGACAATAGCAGGCATGCTGGGGATGCGGTGGGCTCTATGGGGCGCGCCTAAAAGTTTTGTTA
CTTTATAGAAGAAATTTTGAGTTTTTGTTTTTTTTTAATAAATAAATAAACATAAATAAATTGTTTGTTG
AATTTATTATTAGTATGTAAGTGTAAATATAATAAAACTTAATATCTATTCAAATTAATAAATAAACCTC
GATATACAGACCGATAAAACACATGCGTCAATTTTACGCATGATTATCTTTAACGTACGTCACAATATGA
TTATCTTTCTAGGGTTAAACATGTGAGCAAAAGGCCAGCAAAAGGCCAGGAACCGTAAAAAGGCCGCGTT
GCTGGCGTTTTTCCATAGGCTCCGCCCCCCTGACGAGCATCACAAAAATCGACGCTCAAGTCAGAGGTGG
CGAAACCCGACAGGACTATAAAGATACCAGGCGTTTCCCCCTGGAAGCTCCCTCGTGCGCTCTCCTGTTC
CGACCCTGCCGCTTACCGGATACCTGTCCGCCTTTCTCCCTTCGGGAAGCGTGGCGCTTTCTCATAGCTC
ACGCTGTAGGTATCTCAGTTCGGTGTAGGTCGTTCGCTCCAAGCTGGGCTGTGTGCACGAACCCCCCGTT
CAGCCCGACCGCTGCGCCTTATCCGGTAACTATCGTCTTGAGTCCAACCCGGTAAGACACGACTTATCGC
CACTGGCAGCAGCCACTGGTAACAGGATTAGCAGAGCGAGGTATGTAGGCGGTGCTACAGAGTTCTTGAA
GTGGTGGCCTAACTACGGCTACACTAGAAGAACAGTATTTGGTATCTGCGCTCTGCTGAAGCCAGTTACC
TTCGGAAAAAGAGTTGGTAGCTCTTGATCCGGCAAACAAACCACCGCTGGTAGCGGTGGTTTTTTTGTTT
GCAAGCAGCAGATTACGCGCAGAAAAAAAGGATCTCAAGAAGATCCTTTGATCTTTTCTACGGGGTCTGA
CGCTCAGTGGAACGAAAACTCACGTTAAGGGATTTTGGTCATGAGATTATCAAAAAGGATCTTCACCTAG
ATCCTTTTAAATTAAAAATGAAGTTTTAAATCAATCTAAAGTATATATGAGTAAACTTGGTCTGACAGTT
ACCAATGCTTAATCAGTGAGGCACCTATCTCAGCGATCTGTCTATTTCGTTCATCCATAGTTGCCTGACT
CCCCGTCGTGTAGATAACTACGATACGGGAGGGCTTACCATCTGGCCCCAGTGCTGCAATGATACCGCGA
CTCCCACGCTCACCGGCTCCAGATTTATCAGCAATAAACCAGCCAGCCGGAAGGGCCGAGCGCAGAAGTG
GTCCTGCAACTTTATCCGCCTCCATCCAGTCTATTAATTGTTGCCGGGAAGCTAGAGTAAGTAGTTCGCC
AGTTAATAGTTTGCGCAACGTTGTTGCCATTGCTACAGGCATCGTGGTGTCACGCTCGTCGTTTGGTATG
GCTTCATTCAGCTCCGGTTCCCAACGATCAAGGCGAGTTACATGATCCCCCATGTTGTGCAAAAAAGCGG
TTAGCTCCTTCGGTCCTCCGATCGTTGTCAGAAGTAAGTTGGCCGCAGTGTTATCACTCATGGTTATGGC
AGCACTGCATAATTCTCTTACTGTCATGCCATCCGTAAGATGCTTTTCTGTGACTGGTGAGTACTCAACC
AAGTCATTCTGAGAATAGTGTATGCGGCGACCGAGTTGCTCTTGCCCGGCGTCAATACGGGATAATACCG
CGCCACATAGCAGAACTTTAAAAGTGCTCATCATTGGAAAACGTTCTTCGGGGCGAAAACTCTCAAGGAT
CTTACCGCTGTTGAGATCCAGTTCGATGTAACCCACTCGTGCACCCAACTGATCTTCAGCATCTTTTACT
TTCACCAGCGTTTCTGGGTGAGCAAAAACAGGAAGGCAAAATGCCGCAAAAAAGGGAATAAGGGCGACAC
GGAAATGTTGAATACTCATACTCTTCCTTTTTCAATATTATTGAAGCATTTATCAGGGTTATTGTCTCAT
GAGCGGATACATATTTGAATGTATTTAGAAAAATAAACAAATAGGGGTTCCGCGCACATTTCCCCGAAAA
GTGCCACCTGACGTCTAAGAAACCATTATTATCATGACATTAACCTATAAAAATAGGCGTATCACGAGGC
CCTTTCGTCTCGCGCGTTTCGGTGATGACGGTGAAAACCTCTGACACATGCAGCTCCCGGAGACGGTCAC
AGCTTGTCTGTAAGCGGATGCCGGGAGCAGACAAGCCCGTCAGGGCGCGTCAGCGGGTGTTGGCGGGTGT
CGGGGCTGGCTTAACTATGCGGCATCAGAGCAGATTGTACTGAGAGTGCACCAATTTGTTAACCCTAGAA
AGATAGTCTGCGTAAAATTGACGCATGCATTCTTGAAATATTGCTCTCTCTTTCTAAATAGCGCGAATCC
GTCGCTGTGCATTTAGGACATCTCAGTCGCCGCTTGGAGCTCCCGTGAGGCGTGCTTGTCAATGCGGTAA
GTGTCACTGATTTTGAACTATAACGACCGCGTGAGTCAAAATGACGCATGATTATCTTTTACGTGACTTT
TAAGATTTAACTCATACGATAATTATATTGTTATTTCATGTTCTACTTACGTGATAACTTATTATATATA
TATTTTCTTGTTATAGATATCATGTACAAAAAAGCAGGCTTTAAAGGAACCAATTCAGTCGACTGGACCC
GGTACCAAGGTCGGGCAGGAAGAGGGCCTATTTCCCATGATTCCTTCATATTTGCATATACGATACAAGG
CTGTTAGAGAGATAATTAGAATTAATTTGACTGTAAACACAAAGATATTAGTACAAAATACGTGACGTAG
AAAGTAATAATTTCTTGGGTAGTTTGCAGTTTTAAAATTATGTTTTAAAATGGACTATCATATGCTTACC
GTAACTTGAAAGTATTTCGATTTCTTGGCTTTATATATCTTGTGGAAAGGACGAAACACCGGGTCTTCGT
GGAGCTCATCGAAGACCTGTTTTAGAGCTAGAAATAGCAAGTTAAAATAAGGCTAGTCCGTTATCAACTT
GAAAAAGTGGCACCGAGTCGGTGCAGAGACCGAATCGACCAGAGGTCTCGTTTTTTTCTAGACGCTAGCG
ACATTGATTATTGACTAGTTATTAATAGTAATCAATTACGGGGTCATTAGTTCATAGCCCATATATGGAG
TTCCGCGTTACATAACTTACGGTAAATGGCCCGCCTGGCTGACCGCCCAACGACCCCCGCCCATTGACGT
CAATAATGACGTATGTTCCCATAGTAACGCCAATAGGGACTTTCCATTGACGTCAATGGGTGGAGTATTT
ACGGTAAACTGCCCACTTGGCAGTACATCAAGTGTATCATATGCCAAGTACGCCCCCTATTGACGTCAAT
GACGGTAAATGGCCCGCCTGGCATTATGCCCAGTACATGACCTTATGGGACTTTCCTACTTGGCAGTACA
TCTACGTATTAGTCATCGCTATTACCATGGTCGAGGTGAGCCCCACGTTCTGCTTCACTCTCCCCATCTC
CCCCCCCTCCCCACCCCCAATTTTGTATTTATTTATTTTTTAATTATTTTGTGCAGCGATGGGGGCGGGG
GG
Features (pLannotate 1.2.2; 19 found; start..end, strand, type, name):
    117..1133    +  intron         chimeric intron: chimera between introns from chicken β-actin and rabbit β-globin
   1199..1217    +  promoter       T7 promoter: promoter for bacteriophage T7 RNA polymerase
   1288..2889    +  CDS            Cas9(N): N-terminal portion of Streptococcus pyogenes Cas9 (Zetsche et al., 2015)
   2890..5388    +  CDS            Cas9(C): C-terminal portion of Streptococcus pyogenes Cas9 (Zetsche et al., 2015)
   5488..7519    +  CDS            gag-pol (fragment): Moloney murine leukemia virus Gag-Pol polyprotein; gag-pol; contains a read-through stop codon
   7648..8244    +  CDS            PuroR (fragment): puromycin N-acetyltransferase; pac from Streptomyces; confers resistance to puromycin
   8251..9246    +  CDS            ΔTK: truncated herpes simplex virus thymidine kinase (Salomon et al., 1995) confers sensitivity to nucleoside analogs such as acyclovir or ganciclovir
   9274..9385    +  polyA_signal   bGH poly(A) signal: bovine growth hormone polyadenylation signal
   9810..10398   -  rep_origin     ori: high-copy-number ColE1/pMB1/pBR322/pUC origin of replication
  10569..11429   -  CDS            AmpR: β-lactamase; bla; confers resistance to ampicillin, carbenicillin, and related antibiotics
  11430..11534   -  promoter       AmpR promoter: bla
  11629..11664   +  CDS            rop (fragment): Rop protein, which maintains plasmids at low copy number; rop
  11766..11813   +  misc_feature   bom (fragment): basis of mobility region from pBR322
  12133..12150   +  protein_bind   attB1 (fragment): mutant version of attB; recombination site for the Gateway® BP reaction BP Clonase™
  12202..12442   +  promoter       U6 promoter: RNA polymerase III promoter for human U6 snRNA
  12479..12554   +  misc_RNA       gRNA scaffold: guide RNA scaffold for the Streptococcus pyogenes CRISPR/Cas9 system
  12600..12979   +  enhancer       CMV enhancer: human cytomegalovirus immediate early enhancer
  12981..3       +  promoter       chicken β-actin promoter (fragment) (across the origin): contains a 21-bp deletion relative to the standard chicken β-actin promoter
  13082..116     +  promoter       chicken β-actin promoter (fragment) (across the origin): contains a 21-bp deletion relative to the standard chicken β-actin promoter
