[The description below was written by a language model from this plasmid's Addgene catalogue record and pLannotate feature annotations shown in this document.]
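Description:
PB-PE NG is an all-in-one prime editing piggyBac transposon plasmid for mammalian cells, built on the pEX-A2 cloning backbone. It is propagated in bacteria through a high-copy ColE1/pUC-type origin and ampicillin resistance (AmpR). The catalogue lists the total size as about 13.1 kb. According to the record, 5' and 3' piggyBac repeats were added to the backbone so that the editing cassette can be integrated into the host genome by piggyBac transposase. These repeats are not called in the automated feature table, which derives from a partial NGS assembly slightly shorter than the stated size.

The payload has two expression units. A human U6 Pol III promoter drives a pegRNA cassette containing the S. pyogenes guide RNA scaffold, into which the spacer and the extension encoding the desired edit are cloned. Downstream, a CAG promoter (CMV enhancer, chicken β-actin promoter and chimeric intron) drives a single long open reading frame terminated by the bGH polyadenylation signal. This frame encodes a PE2-type prime editor, an SpCas9 H840A nickase fused to Moloney murine leukemia virus reverse transcriptase and flanked by SV40 nuclear localisation signals. The Cas9 carries the NG-variant substitutions (L1111R, G1218R, E1219F, A1322R, R1335V, T1337R), which relax PAM recognition from NGG to NG and so widen the range of targetable sites.

A P2A peptide links the editor to a fusion of puromycin N-acetyltransferase and truncated herpes simplex virus thymidine kinase. Puromycin allows positive selection of cells carrying the transposon. The thymidine kinase confers sensitivity to nucleoside analogues such as ganciclovir, which would allow counter-selection against cells that retain it. The associated publication describes the system as giving highly efficient gene editing in human cell lines.
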