Addgene plasmid #174554: PB-PE NG
Purpose: All-in-one prime editor piggyBac transposon, NG variant
Depositing lab: Tobias Cantz. Depositing organization: Medizinische Hochschule Hannover. Publication: A selectable all-in-one CRISPR prime editing piggyBac transposon allows for highly efficient gene editing in human cell lines. Eggenschwiler R, Gschwendtberger T, Felski C, Jahn C, Langer F, Sterneckert J, Hermann A, Luhmann J, Steinemann D, Haase A, Martin U, Petri S, Cantz T. Sci Rep. 2021 Nov 12;11(1):22154. doi: 10.1038/s41598-021-01689-2. PubMed 34773059.
Backbone
  Vector backbone: pEX-A2
  Backbone manufacturer: Eurofins Genomics
  Backbone size w/o insert (bp): 5120
  Total vector size (bp): 13136
  Modifications to backbone: addition of 3' and 5' piggyBac repeats, addition of pU6-pegRNA(B12B) sequence, addition of CAG promoter, addition of bGH (pA)
  Vector type: Mammalian Expression, CRISPR, Synthetic Biology ; piggyBac transposon
  Selectable markers: Puromycin ; thymidine kinase
Growth in bacteria
  Bacterial resistance: Ampicillin, 100 μg/mL
  Growth temperature: 30°C
  Growth strain: NEB Stable
  Growth instructions: It is highly recommended to use NEB Stable at 30°C. Cloning efficiency and stability of plasmid can be compromised when using other strains / higher temperatures!
  Copy number: Unknown
Gene/Insert
  Gene/Insert name: SpCas9 NG_H840A-PE2-MMLV-RT(dBB)-P2A-PAC_dTK(dBB)
  Species: Synthetic
  Insert size (bp): 8016
  Mutation: L1111R, G1218R, E1219F, A1322R, R1335V, T1337R
  Promoter: CAG
  Tag / fusion protein: SV40 NLS (N terminal on insert); SV40 NLS (C terminal on insert)
  Cloning method: Ligation Independent Cloning
  Sequencing primers: 5′ AAGAATTGATAGCGGCCGCTAA
Resource information
  A portion of this plasmid was derived from a plasmid made by: Cas9 NG was PCR amplified from pX330-SpCas9-NG (Addgene #117919)
Terms and licenses: Academic/Nonprofit Terms; Industry Terms: Not Available to Industry
How to cite: PB-PE NG was a gift from Tobias Cantz (Addgene plasmid # 174554 ; http://n2t.net/addgene:174554 ; RRID:Addgene_174554)
